Addgene plasmid #236933: NanoBRET Assay Vector, Suz12
Purpose: Express HaloTag(R)-Suz12 Fusion Protein in Mammalian Cells under a CMV promoter
Depositing lab: Promega Corporation.
Backbone
  Vector backbone: pFN21A HaloTag(R) CMV Flexi(R) Vector
  Vector type: Mammalian Expression
Growth in bacteria
  Bacterial resistance: Ampicillin, 100 μg/mL
  Growth temperature: 37°C
  Growth strain: DH5alpha
  Copy number: High Copy
Gene/Insert
  Gene/Insert name: Suz12
  Species: H. sapiens (human)
  Mutation: None
  Entrez Gene: SUZ12 (a.k.a. CHET9, IMMAS, JJAZ1)
  Promoter: CMV
  Tag / fusion protein: HaloTag (R) (N terminal on backbone)
  Cloning method: Other
Terms and licenses: Academic/Nonprofit Terms; Industry Terms
How to cite: NanoBRET Assay Vector, Suz12 was a gift from Promega Corporation (Addgene plasmid # 236933 ; http://n2t.net/addgene:236933 ; RRID:Addgene_236933)
