[The description below was written by a language model from this plasmid's Addgene catalogue record and pLannotate feature annotations shown in this document.]
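Description:
NanoBRET Assay Vector, Suz12 is a mammalian expression plasmid built on the pFN21A HaloTag CMV Flexi Vector backbone, designed to produce human SUZ12 fused at its N terminus to HaloTag. It is maintained in E. coli as a high-copy plasmid through a ColE1/pUC-type origin and selected with ampicillin via the β-lactamase gene. A ColE1-derived cer site is also present, which helps resolve plasmid multimers so the plasmid is inherited stably as monomers.

Expression in mammalian cells is driven by the CMV immediate early enhancer and promoter, followed by a chimeric β-globin/immunoglobulin intron that generally improves transcript processing and expression. A T7 promoter sits just upstream of the coding region, with a partial T7 terminator downstream, which would allow T7 polymerase-driven transcription of the same open reading frame. The reading frame begins with HaloTag, a modified bacterial dehalogenase that binds chloroalkane ligands covalently, followed by a TEV protease recognition site and then the SUZ12 sequence, recorded as unmutated. The automated annotation labels the SUZ12 match as a fragment beginning some distance after the TEV site. An SV40 polyadenylation signal is annotated downstream. Several very short annotated matches (CLIP-tag, SET1, large T antigen, Tn5 transposase) are probably incidental similarities or backbone remnants rather than functional parts.

SUZ12 is a Polycomb group protein and a component of the PRC2 histone methyltransferase complex. As the name indicates, the construct is intended for NanoBRET assays, in which a HaloTag fusion labelled with a fluorescent chloroalkane ligand typically serves as the energy acceptor for a NanoLuc-tagged partner in live cells. The record does not specify the partner.
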