Features (pLannotate 1.2.2; 18 found; start..end, strand, type, name):
    140..517     +  enhancer       CMV enhancer: human cytomegalovirus immediate early enhancer
    519..718     +  promoter       CMV promoter: human cytomegalovirus (CMV) immediate early promoter
    857..989     +  intron         chimeric intron: chimera between introns from human β-globin and immunoglobulin heavy chain genes
   1033..1051    +  promoter       T7 promoter: promoter for bacteriophage T7 RNA polymerase
   1067..1957    +  CDS            HaloTag®: modified bacterial dehalogenase that forms covalent bonds with chloroalkane derivatives
   1970..1990    +  CDS            TEV site: tobacco etch virus (TEV) protease recognition and cleavage site
   2088..2105    -  CDS            CLIP-tag™ (fragment): human O6-alkylguanine-DNA-alkyltransferase variant that forms covalent bonds with benzylcytosine derivatives fast-reacting variant, optimized for mammalian expression
   2201..4222    +  CDS            SUZ12 (fragment): SUZ12_HUMAN - Also known as CHET9, JJAZ1, KIAA0160. Experimental evidence at protein level: Swiss-Prot protein existence level 1. Polycomb group (PcG) protein. Component of the PRC2 complex, which methylates 'Lys-9' (H3K9me) and 'Lys-27' (H3K27me) of histone H3, leading to transcriptional repression of the affected target gene (PubMed:15225548, PubMed:15231737, PubMed:15385962, PubMed:16618801, PubMed:17344414, PubMed:18285464, PubMed:28229514, PubMed:29499137, PubMed:31959557). The PRC2 complex may also serve as a recruiting platform for DNA methyltransferases, thereby linking two epigenetic
   4231..4286    +  misc_feature   MCS: pUC18/19 multiple cloning site
   4293..4342    +  CDS            SET1 (fragment): solubility-enhancement tag derived from T7 phage gene 10B
   4350..4369    +  terminator     T7 terminator (fragment): transcription terminator for bacteriophage T7 RNA polymerase
   4391..4512    -  polyA_signal   SV40 poly(A) signal: SV40 polyadenylation signal
   4535..4603    -  CDS            large T antigen (fragment): large T antigen from SV40 (simian virus 40)
   4624..4716    -  CDS            tnpA (fragment): TN5P_ECOLX - Also known as tnp. Experimental evidence at protein level: Swiss-Prot protein existence level 1. Mediates transposition of transposon Tn5 by a 'cut and paste' mechanism. First, the monomeric transposase binds the 19 bp inverted DNA repeats flanking the transposon. Then, dimerization of the DNA- bound transposase creates a synaptic DNA complex. After nicking of the first DNA strand, excision of the transposon proceeds through a series of intermediates. The transposase then mediates the insertion of the transposon at a new site by strand transfer. The activity of the wild- type tran
   4759..4863    +  promoter       AmpR promoter: bla
   4864..5724    +  CDS            AmpR: β-lactamase; bla; confers resistance to ampicillin, carbenicillin, and related antibiotics
   5882..6470    -  rep_origin     ori: high-copy-number ColE1/pMB1/pBR322/pUC origin of replication
   6586..6869    +  misc_feature   cer region: ColE1-derived recombination site that helps to maintain plasmids as monomers
>Addgene plasmid #236933 | NanoBRET Assay Vector, Suz12 | addgene full sequence | sequence record 472735 | Addgene NGS Result
TCAATATTGGCCATTAGCCATATTATTCATTGGTTATATAGCATAAATCAATATTGGCTATTGGCCATTG
CATACGTTGTATCTATATCATAATATGTACATTTATATTGGCTCATGTCCAATATGACCGCCATGTTGGC
ATTGATTATTGACTAGTTATTAATAGTAATCAATTACGGGGTCATTAGTTCATAGCCCATATATGGAGTT
CCGCGTTACATAACTTACGGTAAATGGCCCGCCTGGCTGACCGCCCAACGACCCCCGCCCATTGACGTCA
ATAATGACGTATGTTCCCATAGTAACGCCAATAGGGACTTTCCATTGACGTCAATGGGTGGAGTATTTAC
GGTAAACTGCCCACTTGGCAGTACATCAAGTGTATCATATGCCAAGTCCGCCCCCTATTGACGTCAATGA
CGGTAAATGGCCCGCCTGGCATTATGCCCAGTACATGACCTTACGGGACTTTCCTACTTGGCAGTACATC
TACGTATTAGTCATCGCTATTACCATGGTGATGCGGTTTTGGCAGTACACCAATGGGCGTGGATAGCGGT
TTGACTCACGGGGATTTCCAAGTCTCCACCCCATTGACGTCAATGGGAGTTTGTTTTGGCACCAAAATCA
ACGGGACTTTCCAAAATGTCGTAATAACCCCGCCCCGTTGACGCAAATGGGCGGTAGGCGTGTACGGTGG
GAGGTCTATATAAGCAGAGCTGGTTTAGTGAACCGTCAGATCACTAGAAGCTTTATTGCGGTAGTTTATC
ACAGTTAAATTGCTAACGCAGTCAGTGCTTCTGACACAACAGTCTCGAACTTAAGCTGCAGAAGTTGGTC
GTGAGGCACTGGGCAGGTAAGTATCAAGGTTACAAGACAGGTTTAAGGAGACCAATAGAAACTGGGCTTG
TCGAGACAGAGAAGACTCTTGCGTTTCTGATAGGCACCTATTGGTCTTACTGACATCCACTTTGCCTTTC
TCTCCACAGGTGTCCACTCCCAGTTCAATTACAGCTCTTAAGGCTAGAGTATTAATACGACTCACTATAG
GGCTAGCAAAGCCACCATGGCAGAAATCGGTACTGGCTTTCCATTCGACCCCCATTATGTGGAAGTCCTG
GGCGAGCGCATGCACTACGTCGATGTTGGTCCGCGCGATGGCACCCCTGTGCTGTTCCTGCACGGTAACC
CGACCTCCTCCTACGTGTGGCGCAACATCATCCCGCATGTTGCACCGACCCATCGCTGCATTGCTCCAGA
CCTGATCGGTATGGGCAAATCCGACAAACCAGACCTGGGTTATTTCTTCGACGACCACGTCCGCTTCATG
GATGCCTTCATCGAAGCCCTGGGTCTGGAAGAGGTCGTCCTGGTCATTCACGACTGGGGCTCCGCTCTGG
GTTTCCACTGGGCCAAGCGCAATCCAGAGCGCGTCAAAGGTATTGCATTTATGGAGTTCATCCGCCCTAT
CCCGACCTGGGACGAATGGCCAGAATTTGCCCGCGAGACCTTCCAGGCCTTCCGCACCACCGACGTCGGC
CGCAAGCTGATCATCGATCAGAACGTTTTTATCGAGGGTACGCTGCCGATGGGTGTCGTCCGCCCGCTGA
CTGAAGTCGAGATGGACCATTACCGCGAGCCGTTCCTGAATCCTGTTGACCGCGAGCCACTGTGGCGCTT
CCCAAACGAGCTGCCAATCGCCGGTGAGCCAGCGAACATCGTCGCGCTGGTCGAAGAATACATGGACTGG
CTGCACCAGTCCCCTGTCCCGAAGCTGCTGTTCTGGGGCACCCCAGGCGTTCTGATCCCACCGGCCGAAG
CCGCTCGCCTGGCCAAAAGCCTGCCTAACTGCAAGGCTGTGGACATCGGCCCGGGTCTGAATCTGCTGCA
AGAAGACAACCCGGACCTGATCGGCAGCGAGATCGCGCGCTGGCTGTCGACGCTCGAGATTTCCGGCGAG
CCAACCACTGAGGATCTGTACTTTCAGAGCGATAACGCGATCGCCATGGCGCCTCAGAAGCACGGCGGTG
GGGGAGGGGGCGGCTCGGGGCCCAGCGCGGGGTCCGGGGGAGGCGGCTTCGGGGGTTCGGCGGCGGTGGC
GGCGGCGACGGCTTCGGGCGGCAAATCCGGCGGCGGGAGCTGTGGAGGGGGTGGCAGTTACTCGGCCTCC
TCCTCCTCCTCCGCGGCGGCAGCGGCGGGGGCTGCGGTGTTACCGGTGAAGAAGCCGAAAATGGAGCACG
TCCAGGCTGACCACGAGCTTTTCCTCCAGGCCTTTGAGAAGCCAACACAGATCTATAGATTTCTTCGAAC
TCGGAATCTCATAGCACCAATATTTTTGCACAGAACTCTTACTTACATGTCTCATCGAAACTCCAGAACA
AACATCAAAAGGAAAACATTTAAAGTTGATGATATGTTATCAAAAGTAGAGAAAATGAAAGGAGAGCAAG
AATCTCATAGCTTGTCAGCTCATTTGCAGCTTACGTTTACTGGTTTCTTCCACAAAAATGATAAGCCATC
ACCAAACTCAGAAAATGAACAAAATTCTGTTACCCTGGAAGTCCTGCTTGTGAAAGTTTGCCACAAAAAA
AGAAAGGATGTAAGTTGTCCAATAAGGCAAGTTCCCACAGGTAAAAAGCAGGTGCCTTTGAATCCTGACC
TCAATCAAACAAAACCCGGAAATTTCCCGTCCCTTGCAGTTTCCAGTAATGAATTTGAACCTAGTAACAG
CCATATGGTGAAGTCTTACTCGTTGCTATTTAGAGTGACTCGTCCAGGAAGAAGAGAGTTTAATGGAATG
ATTAATGGAGAAACCAATGAAAATATTGATGTCAATGAAGAGCTTCCAGCCAGAAGAAAACGAAATCGTG
AGGATGGGGAAAAGACATTTGTTGCACAAATGACAGTATTTGATAAAAACAGGCGCTTACAGCTTTTAGA
TGGGGAATATGAAGTAGCCATGCAGGAAATGGAAGAATGTCCAATAAGCAAGAAAAGAGCAACATGGGAG
ACTATTCTTGATGGGAAGAGGCTGCCTCCATTCGAAACATTTTCTCAGGGACCTACGTTGCAGTTCACTC
TTCGTTGGACAGGAGAGACCAATGATAAATCTACGGCTCCTATTGCCAAACCTCTTGCCACTAGAAATTC
AGAGAGTCTCCATCAGGAAAACAAGCCTGGTTCAGTTAAACCTACTCAAACTATTGCTGTTAAAGAATCA
TTGACTACAGATCTACAAACAAGAAAAGAAAAGGATACTCCAAATGAAAACCGACAAAAATTAAGAATAT
TTTATCAGTTTCTCTATAACAACAATACAAGGCAACAAACTGAAGCAAGAGATGACCTGCATTGCCCTTG
GTGTACTCTGAACTGCCGCAAACTTTATAGTTTACTCAAGCATCTTAAACTCTGCCATAGCAGATTTATC
TTCAACTATGTTTATCATCCAAAAGGTGCTAGGATAGATGTTTCTATCAATGAGTGTTATGATGGCTCCT
ATGCAGGAAATCCTCAGGATATTCATCGCCAACCTGGATTTGCTTTTAGTCGCAACGGACCAGTTAAGAG
AACACCTATCACACATATTCTTGTGTGCAGGCCAAAACGAACAAAAGCAAGCATGTCTGAATTTCTTGAA
TCTGAAGATGGGGAAGTAGAACAGCAAAGAACATATAGTAGTGGCCACAATCGTCTGTATTTCCATAGTG
ATACCTGCTTACCTCTCCGTCCACAAGAAATGGAAGTAGATAGTGAAGATGAAAAGGATCCTGAATGGCT
AAGAGAAAAAACCATTACACAAATTGAAGAGTTTTCTGATGTTAATGAAGGAGAGAAAGAAGTGATGAAA
CTCTGGAATCTCCATGTCATGAAGCATGGGTTTATTGCTGACAATCAAATGAATCATGCCTGTATGCTGT
TTGTAGAAAATTATGGACAGAAAATAATTAAGAAGAATTTATGTCGAAACTTCATGCTTCATCTAGTCAG
CATGCATGACTTTAATCTTATTAGCATAATGTCAATAGATAAAGCTGTTACCAAGCTCCGTGAAATGCAG
CAAAAATTAGAAAAGGGGGAATCTGCTTCCCCTGCAAACGAAGAAATAACTGAAGAACAAAATGGGACAG
CAAATGGATTTAGTGAAATTAACTCAAAAGAGAAAGCTTTGGAAACAGATAGTGTCTCAGGGGTTTCAAA
ACAGAGCAAAAAACAAAAACTCGTTTAAACGAATTCGGGCTCGGTACCCGGGGATCCTCTAGAGTCGACC
TGCAGGCATGCAAGCTGATCCGGCTGCTAACAAAGCCCGAAAGGAAGCTGAGTTGGCTGCTGCCACCGCT
GAGCAATAACTAGCATAACCCCTTGGGGCGGCCGCTTCGAGCAGACATGATAAGATACATTGATGAGTTT
GGACAAACCACAACTAGAATGCAGTGAAAAAAATGCTTTATTTGTGAAATTTGTGATGCTATTGCTTTAT
TTGTAACCATTATAAGCTGCAATAAACAAGTTAACAACAACAATTGCATTCATTTTATGTTTCAGGTTCA
GGGGGAGATGTGGGAGGTTTTTTTAAGCAAGTAAAACCTCTACAAATGTGGTAAAATCGAATTCTAATGG
ATCCTCTTTGCGCTTGCGTTTTCCCTTGTCCAGATAGCCCAGTAGCTGACATTCATCCGGGGTCAGCACC
GTTTCTGCGGACTGGCTTTCTACGTAATGGTTTCTTAGACGTCAGGTGGCACTTTTCGGGGAAATGTGCG
CGGAACCCCTATTTGTTTATTTTTCTAAATACATTCAAATATGTATCCGCTCATGAGACAATAACCCTGA
TAAATGCTTCAATAATATTGAAAAAGGAAGAGTATGAGTATTCAACATTTCCGTGTCGCCCTTATTCCCT
TTTTTGCGGCATTTTGCCTTCCTGTTTTTGCTCACCCAGAAACGCTGGTGAAAGTAAAAGATGCTGAAGA
TCAGTTGGGTGCACGAGTGGGTTACATCGAACTGGATCTCAACAGCGGTAAGATCCTTGAGAGTTTTCGC
CCCGAAGAACGTTTTCCAATGATGAGCACTTTCAAAGTTCTGCTATGTGGCGCGGTATTATCCCGTATTG
ACGCCGGGCAAGAGCAACTCGGTCGCCGCATACACTATTCTCAGAATGACTTGGTTGAGTACTCACCAGT
CACAGAAAAGCATCTTACGGATGGCATGACAGTAAGAGAATTATGCAGTGCTGCCATAACCATGAGTGAT
AACACTGCGGCCAACTTACTTCTGACAACTATCGGAGGACCGAAGGAGCTAACCGCTTTTTTGCACAACA
TGGGGGATCATGTAACTCGCCTTGATCGTTGGGAACCGGAGCTGAATGAAGCCATACCAAACGACGAGCG
TGACACCACGATGCCTGTAGCAATGGCAACAACGTTGCGCAAACTATTAACTGGCGAACTACTTACTCTA
GCTTCCCGGCAACAATTAATAGACTGGATGGAGGCGGATAAAGTTGCAGGACCACTTCTGCGCTCGGCCC
TTCCGGCTGGCTGGTTTATTGCTGATAAATCTGGAGCCGGTGAGCGTGGGTCTCGCGGTATCATTGCAGC
ACTGGGGCCAGATGGTAAGCCCTCCCGTATCGTAGTTATCTACACGACGGGGAGTCAGGCAACTATGGAT
GAACGAAATAGACAGATCGCTGAGATAGGTGCCTCACTGATTAAGCATTGGTAATTCGAAATGACCGACC
AAGCGACGCCCAACCGGTATCAGCTCACTCAAAGGCGGTAATACGGTTATCCACAGAATCAGGGGATAAC
GCAGGAAAGAACATGTGAGCAAAAGGCCAGCAAAAGGCCAGGAACCGTAAAAAGGCCGCGTTGCTGGCGT
TTTTCCATAGGCTCCGCCCCCCTGACGAGCATCACAAAAATCGACGCTCAAGTCAGAGGTGGCGAAACCC
GACAGGACTATAAAGATACCAGGCGTTTCCCCCTGGAAGCTCCCTCGTGCGCTCTCCTGTTCCGACCCTG
CCGCTTACCGGATACCTGTCCGCCTTTCTCCCTTCGGGAAGCGTGGCGCTTTCTCATAGCTCACGCTGTA
GGTATCTCAGTTCGGTGTAGGTCGTTCGCTCCAAGCTGGGCTGTGTGCACGAACCCCCCGTTCAGCCCGA
CCGCTGCGCCTTATCCGGTAACTATCGTCTTGAGTCCAACCCGGTAAGACACGACTTATCGCCACTGGCA
GCAGCCACTGGTAACAGGATTAGCAGAGCGAGGTATGTAGGCGGTGCTACAGAGTTCTTGAAGTGGTGGC
CTAACTACGGCTACACTAGAAGGACAGTATTTGGTATCTGCGCTCTGCTGAAGCCAGTTACCTTCGGAAA
AAGAGTTGGTAGCTCTTGATCCGGCAAACAAACCACCGCTGGTAGCGGTGGTTTTTTTGTTTGCAAGCAG
CAGATTACGCGCAGAAAAAAAGGATTTCAAGAAGATCCTTTGATCTTTTCTACGGGGTCTGACGCTCAGT
GGAACGAAAACTCACGTTAAGGGATTTTGGTCATGAGATTATCAAAAAGGATCTTCACCTAGATCCTTTT
ATAGTCCGGAAATACAGGAACGCACGCTGGATGGCCCTTCGCTGGGATGGTGAAACCATGAAAAATGGCA
GCTTCAGTGGATTAAGTGGGGGTAATGTGGCCTGTACCCTCTGGTTGCATAGGTATTCATACGGTTAAAA
TTTATCAGGCGCGATTGCGGCAGTTTTTCGGGTGGTTTGTTGCCATTTTTACCTGTCTGCTGCCGTGATC
GCGCTGAACGCGTTTTAGCGGTGCGTACAATTAAGGGATTATGGTAAATCCACTTACTGTCTGCCCTCGT
AGCCATCGAGATAAACCGCAGTACTCCGGCCACGATGCGTCCGGCGTAGAGGATCGAGATCT
